>Addgene plasmid #36003 | GDF2_R (TAL 3011) | depositor full sequence | sequence record 44404 | GDF2_R (TAL 3011) sequence 8058 bps
GACGGATCGGGAGATCTCCCGATCCCCTATGGTCGACTCTCAGTACAATCTGCTCTGATGCCGCATAGTT
AAGCCAGTATCTGCTCCCTGCTTGTGTGTTGGAGGTCGCTGAGTAGTGCGCGAGCAAAATTTAAGCTACA
ACAAGGCAAGGCTTGACCGACAATTGCATGAAGAATCTGCTTAGGGTTAGGCGTTTTGCGCTGCTTCGCG
ATGTACGGGCCAGATATACGCGTTGACATTGATTATTGACTAGTTATTAATAGTAATCAATTACGGGGTC
ATTAGTTCATAGCCCATATATGGAGTTCCGCGTTACATAACTTACGGTAAATGGCCCGCCTGGCTGACCG
CCCAACGACCCCCGCCCATTGACGTCAATAATGACGTATGTTCCCATAGTAACGCCAATAGGGACTTTCC
ATTGACGTCAATGGGTGGACTATTTACGGTAAACTGCCCACTTGGCAGTACATCAAGTGTATCATATGCC
AAGTACGCCCCCTATTGACGTCAATGACGGTAAATGGCCCGCCTGGCATTATGCCCAGTACATGACCTTA
TGGGACTTTCCTACTTGGCAGTACATCTACGTATTAGTCATCGCTATTACCATGGTGATGCGGTTTTGGC
AGTACATCAATGGGCGTGGATAGCGGTTTGACTCACGGGGATTTCCAAGTCTCCACCCCATTGACGTCAA
TGGGAGTTTGTTTTGGCACCAAAATCAACGGGACTTTCCAAAATGTCGTAACAACTCCGCCCCATTGACG
CAAATGGGCGGTAGGCGTGTACGGTGGGAGGTCTATATAAGCAGAGCTCTCTGGCTAACTAGAGAACCCA
CTGCTTACTGGCTTATCGAAATTAATACGACTCACTATAGGGAGACCCAAGCTGGCTAGCACCATGGACT
ACAAAGACCATGACGGTGATTATAAAGATCATGACATCGATTACAAGGATGACGATGACAAGATGGCCCC
CAAGAAGAAGAGGAAGGTGGGCATTCACCGCGGGGTACCTATGGTGGACTTGAGGACACTCGGTTATTCG
CAACAGCAACAGGAGAAAATCAAGCCTAAGGTCAGGAGCACCGTCGCGCAACACCACGAGGCGCTTGTGG
GGCATGGCTTCACTCATGCGCATATTGTCGCGCTTTCACAGCACCCTGCGGCGCTTGGGACGGTGGCTGT
CAAATACCAAGATATGATTGCGGCCCTGCCCGAAGCCACGCACGAGGCAATTGTAGGGGTCGGTAAACAG
TGGTCGGGAGCGCGAGCACTTGAGGCGCTGCTGACTGTGGCGGGTGAGCTTAGGGGGCCTCCGCTCCAGC
TCGACACCGGGCAGCTGCTGAAGATCGCGAAGAGAGGGGGAGTAACAGCGGTAGAGGCAGTGCACGCCTG
GCGCAATGCGCTCACCGGGGCCCCCTTGAACCTGACCCCAGACCAGGTAGTCGCAATCGCGTCACATGAC
GGGGGAAAGCAAGCCCTGGAAACCGTGCAAAGGTTGTTGCCGGTCCTTTGTCAAGACCACGGCCTTACAC
CGGAGCAAGTCGTGGCCATTGCATCCCACGACGGTGGCAAACAGGCTCTTGAGACGGTTCAGAGACTTCT
CCCAGTTCTCTGTCAAGCCCACGGGCTGACTCCCGATCAAGTTGTAGCGATTGCGTCCAACGGTGGAGGG
AAACAAGCATTGGAGACTGTCCAACGGCTCCTTCCCGTGTTGTGTCAAGCCCACGGTTTGACGCCTGCAC
AAGTGGTCGCCATCGCCAGCCATGATGGCGGTAAGCAGGCGCTGGAAACAGTACAGCGCCTGCTGCCTGT
ACTGTGCCAGGATCATGGACTGACCCCAGACCAGGTAGTCGCAATCGCGTCGAACATTGGGGGAAAGCAA
GCCCTGGAAACCGTGCAAAGGTTGTTGCCGGTCCTTTGTCAAGACCACGGCCTTACACCGGAGCAAGTCG
TGGCCATTGCAAGCAACATCGGTGGCAAACAGGCTCTTGAGACGGTTCAGAGACTTCTCCCAGTTCTCTG
TCAAGCCCACGGGCTGACTCCCGATCAAGTTGTAGCGATTGCGTCGAACATTGGAGGGAAACAAGCATTG
GAGACTGTCCAACGGCTCCTTCCCGTGTTGTGTCAAGCCCACGGTTTGACGCCTGCACAAGTGGTCGCCA
TCGCCTCCAATATTGGCGGTAAGCAGGCGCTGGAAACAGTACAGCGCCTGCTGCCTGTACTGTGCCAGGA
TCATGGACTGACCCCAGACCAGGTAGTCGCAATCGCGTCGAACATTGGGGGAAAGCAAGCCCTGGAAACC
GTGCAAAGGTTGTTGCCGGTCCTTTGTCAAGACCACGGCCTTACACCGGAGCAAGTCGTGGCCATTGCAA
GCAACATCGGTGGCAAACAGGCTCTTGAGACGGTTCAGAGACTTCTCCCAGTTCTCTGTCAAGCCCACGG
GCTGACTCCCGATCAAGTTGTAGCGATTGCGTCCAACGGTGGAGGGAAACAAGCATTGGAGACTGTCCAA
CGGCTCCTTCCCGTGTTGTGTCAAGCCCACGGTTTGACGCCTGCACAAGTGGTCGCCATCGCCAGCCATG
ATGGCGGTAAGCAGGCGCTGGAAACAGTACAGCGCCTGCTGCCTGTACTGTGCCAGGATCATGGACTGAC
CCCAGACCAGGTAGTCGCAATCGCGTCAAACGGAGGGGGAAAGCAAGCCCTGGAAACCGTGCAAAGGTTG
TTGCCGGTCCTTTGTCAAGACCACGGCCTTACACCGGAGCAAGTCGTGGCCATTGCAAGCAATGGGGGTG
GCAAACAGGCTCTTGAGACGGTTCAGAGACTTCTCCCAGTTCTCTGTCAAGCCCACGGGCTGACTCCCGA
TCAAGTTGTAGCGATTGCGTCGCATGACGGAGGGAAACAAGCATTGGAGACTGTCCAACGGCTCCTTCCC
GTGTTGTGTCAAGCCCACGGTTTGACGCCTGCACAAGTGGTCGCCATCGCCAGCCATGATGGCGGTAAGC
AGGCGCTGGAAACAGTACAGCGCCTGCTGCCTGTACTGTGCCAGGATCATGGACTGACACCCGAACAGGT
GGTCGCCATTGCTTCTAATGGGGGAGGACGGCCAGCCTTGGAGTCCATCGTAGCCCAATTGTCCAGGCCC
GATCCCGCGTTGGCTGCGTTAACGAATGACCATCTGGTGGCGTTGGCATGTCTTGGTGGACGACCCGCGC
TCGATGCAGTCAAAAAGGGTCTGCCTCATGCTCCCGCATTGATCAAAAGAACCAACCGGCGGATTCCCGA
GAGAACTTCCCATCGAGTCGCGGGATCCCAACTAGTCAAAAGTGAACTGGAGGAGAAGAAATCTGAACTT
CGTCATAAATTGAAATATGTGCCTCATGAATATATTGAATTAATTGAAATTGCCAGAAATTCCACTCAGG
ATAGAATTCTTGAAATGAAGGTAATGGAATTTTTTATGAAAGTTTATGGATATAGAGGTAAACATTTGGG
TGGATCAAGGAAACCGGACGGAGCAATTTATACTGTCGGATCTCCTATTGATTACGGTGTGATCGTGGAT
ACTAAAGCTTATAGCGGAGGTTATAATCTGCCAATTGGCCAAGCAGATGAAATGCAACGATATGTCGAAG
AAAATCAAACACGAAACAAACATATCAACCCTAATGAATGGTGGAAAGTCTATCCATCTTCTGTAACGGA
ATTTAAGTTTTTATTTGTGAGTGGTCACTTTAAAGGAAACTACAAAGCTCAGCTTACACGATTAAATCAT
ATCACTAATTGTAATGGAGCTGTTCTTAGTGTAGAAGAGCTTTTAATTGGTGGAGAAATGATTAAAGCCG
GCACATTAACCTTAGAGGAAGTGAGACGGAAATTTAATAACGGCGAGATAAACTTTTAAGGGCCCTTCGA
AGGTAAGCCTATCCCTAACCCTCTCCTCGGTCTCGATTCTACGCGTACCGGTCATCATCACCATCACCAT
TGAGTTTAAACCCGCTGATCAGCCTCGACTGTGCCTTCTAGTTGCCAGCCATCTGTTGTTTGCCCCTCCC
CCGTGCCTTCCTTGACCCTGGAAGGTGCCACTCCCACTGTCCTTTCCTAATAAAATGAGGAAATTGCATC
GCATTGTCTGAGTAGGTGTCATTCTATTCTGGGGGGTGGGGTGGGGCAGGACAGCAAGGGGGAGGATTGG
GAAGACAATAGCAGGCATGCTGGGGATGCGGTGGGCTCTATGGCTTCTGAGGCGGAAAGAACCAGCTGGG
GCTCTAGGGGGTATCCCC
[124 nt withheld, positions 4289-4412]
C
[32 nt withheld, positions 4414-4445]
CA
[57 nt withheld, positions 4448-4504]
A
[49 nt withheld, positions 4506-4554]
CCTTTGACGTTGGAGTCCACGTTCTTT
[37 nt withheld, positions 4582-4618]
ACCCTATCTCGGTCTATTCTTTTGATTTATAAGGGATTTTGGGGATTTCGGCCTATTGGTTAAAAAATGA
GCTGATTTAACAAAAATTTAACGCGAATTAATTCTGTGGAATGTGTGTCAGTTAGGGTGTGGAAAGTCCC
CAGGCTCCCCAGGCAGGCAGAAGTATGCAAAGCATGCATCTCAATTAGTCAGCAACCAGGTGTGGAAAGT
CCCCAGGCTCCCCAGCAGGCAGAAGTATGCAAAGCATGCATCTCAATTAGTCAGCAACCATAGTCCCGCC
CCTAACTCCGCCCATCCCGCCCCTAACTCCGCCCAGTTCCGCCCATTCTCCGCCCCATGGCTGACTAATT
TTTTTTATTTATGCAGAGGCCGAGGCCGCCTCTGCCTCTGAGCTATTCCAGAAGTAGTGAGGAGGCTTTT
TTGGAGGCCTAGGCTTTTGCAAAAAGCTCCCGGGAGCTTGTATATCCATTTTCGGATCTGATCAGCACGT
GTTGACAATTAATCATCGGCATAGTATATCGGCATAGTATAATACGACAAGGTGAGGAACTAAACCATGG
CCAAGCCTTTGTCTCAAGAAGAATCCACCCTCATTGAAAGAGCAACGGCTACAATCAACAGCATCCCCAT
CTCTGAAGACTACAGCGTCGCCAGCGCAGCTCTCTCTAGCGACGGCCGCATCTTCACTGGTGTCAATGTA
TATCATTTTACTGGGGGACCTTGTGCAGAACTCGTGGTGCTGGGCACTGCTGCTGCTGCGGCAGCTGGCA
ACCTGACTTGTATCGTCGCGATCGGAAATGAGAACAGGGGCATCTTGAGCCCCTGCGGACGGTGTCGACA
GGTGCTTCTCGATCTGCATCCTGGGATCAAAGCGATAGTGAAGGACAGTGATGGACAGCCGACGGCAGTT
GGGATTCGTGAATTGCTGCCCTCTGGTTATGTGTGGGAGGGCTAAGCACTTCGTGGCCGAGGAGCAGGAC
TGACACGTGCTACGAGATTTCGATTCCACCGCCGCCTTCTATGAAAGGTTGGGCTTCGGAATCGTTTTCC
GGGACGCCGGCTGGATGATCCTCCAGCGCGGGGATCTCATGCTGGAGTTCTTCGCCCACCCCAACTTGTT
TATTGCAGCTTATAATGGTTACAAATAAAGCAATAGCATCACAAATTTCACAAATAAAGCATTTTTTTCA
CTGCATTCTAGTTGTGGTTTGTCCAAACTCATCAATGTATCTTATCATGTCTGTATACCGTCGACCTCTA
GCTAGAGCTTGGCGTAATCATGGTCATAGCTGTTTCCTGTGTGAAATTGTTATCCGCTCACAATTCCACA
CAACATACGAGCCGGAAGCATAAAGTGTAAAGCCTGGGGTGCCTAATGAGTGAGCTAACTCACATTAATT
GCGTTGCGCTCACTGCCCGCTTTCCAGTCGGGAAACCTGTCGTGCCAGCTGCATTAATGAATCGGCCAAC
GCGCGGGGAGAGGCGGTTTGCGTATTGGGCGCTCTTCCGCTTCCTCGCTCACTGACTCGCTGCGCTCGGT
CGTTCGGCTGCGGCGAGCGGTATCAGCTCACTCAAAGGCGGTAATACGGTTATCCACAGAATCAGGGGAT
AACGCAGGAAAGAACATGTGAGCAAAAGGCCAGCAAAAGGCCAGGAACCGTAAAAAGGCCGCGTTGCTGG
CGTTTTTCCATAGGCTCCGCCCCCCTGACGAGCATCACAAAAATCGACGCTCAAGTCAGAGGTGGCGAAA
CCCGACAGGACTATAAAGATACCAGGCGTTTCCCCCTGGAAGCTCCCTCGTGCGCTCTCCTGTTCCGACC
CTGCCGCTTACCGGATACCTGTCCGCCTTTCTCCCTTCGGGAAGCGTGGCGCTTTCTCAATGCTCACGCT
GTAGGTATCTCAGTTCGGTGTAGGTCGTTCGCTCCAAGCTGGGCTGTGTGCACGAACCCCCCGTTCAGCC
CGACCGCTGCGCCTTATCCGGTAACTATCGTCTTGAGTCCAACCCGGTAAGACACGACTTATCGCCACTG
GCAGCAGCCACTGGTAACAGGATTAGCAGAGCGAGGTATGTAGGCGGTGCTACAGAGTTCTTGAAGTGGT
GGCCTAACTACGGCTACACTAGAAGGACAGTATTTGGTATCTGCGCTCTGCTGAAGCCAGTTACCTTCGG
AAAAAGAGTTGGTAGCTCTTGATCCGGCAAACAAACCACCGCTGGTAGCGGTGGTTTTTTTGTTTGCAAG
CAGCAGATTACGCGCAGAAAAAAAGGATCTCAAGAAGATCCTTTGATCTTTTCTACGGGGTCTGACGCTC
AGTGGAACGAAAACTCACGTTAAGGGATTTTGGTCATGAGATTATCAAAAAGGATCTTCACCTAGATCCT
TTTAAATTAAAAATGAAGTTTTAAATCAATCTAAAGTATATATGAGTAAACTTGGTCTGACAGTTACCAA
TGCTTAATCAGTGAGGCACCTATCTCAGCGATCTGTCTATTTCGTTCATCCATAGTTGCCTGACTCCCCG
TCGTGTAGATAACTACGATACGGGAGGGCTTACCATCTGGCCCCAGTGCTGCAATGATACCGCGAGACCC
ACGCTCACCGGCTCCAGATTTATCAGCAATAAACCAGCCAGCCGGAAGGGCCGAGCGCAGAAGTGGTCCT
GCAACTTTATCCGCCTCCATCCAGTCTATTAATTGTTGCCGGGAAGCTAGAGTAAGTAGTTCGCCAGTTA
ATAGTTTGCGCAACGTTGTTGCCATTGCTACAGGCATCGTGGTGTCACGCTCGTCGTTTGGTATGGCTTC
ATTCAGCTCCGGTTCCCAACGATCAAGGCGAGTTACATGATCCCCCATGTTGTGCAAAAAAGCGGTTAGC
TCCTTCGGTCCTCCGATCGTTGTCAGAAGTAAGTTGGCCGCAGTGTTATCACTCATGGTTATGGCAGCAC
TGCATAATTCTCTTACTGTCATGCCATCCGTAAGATGCTTTTCTGTGACTGGTGAGTACTCAACCAAGTC
ATTCTGAGAATAGTGTATGCGGCGACCGAGTTGCTCTTGCCCGGCGTCAATACGGGATAATACCGCGCCA
CATAGCAGAACTTTAAAAGTGCTCATCATTGGAAAACGTTCTTCGGGGCGAAAACTCTCAAGGATCTTAC
CGCTGTTGAGATCCAGTTCGATGTAACCCACTCGTGCACCCAACTGATCTTCAGCATCTTTTACTTTCAC
CAGCGTTTCTGGGTGAGCAAAAACAGGAAGGCAAAATGCCGCAAAAAAGGGAATAAGGGCGACACGGAAA
TGTTGAATACTCATACTCTTCCTTTTTCAATATTATTGAAGCATTTATCAGGGTTATTGTCTCATGAGCG
GATACATATTTGAATGTATTTAGAAAAATAAACAAATAGGGGTTCCGCGCACATTTCCCCGAAAAGTGCC
ACCTGACGTC
Features (pLannotate 1.2.2; 26 found; start..end, strand, type, name):
     36..80      -  misc_feature   bom (fragment): basis of mobility region from pBR322
    235..614     +  enhancer       CMV enhancer: human cytomegalovirus immediate early enhancer
    615..818     +  promoter       CMV promoter: human cytomegalovirus (CMV) immediate early promoter
    814..847     +  LTR            5' LTR (truncated) (fragment): truncated 5' long terminal repeat (LTR) from HIV-1
    863..881     +  promoter       T7 promoter: promoter for bacteriophage T7 RNA polymerase
    907..972     +  CDS            3xFLAG: three tandem FLAG® epitope tags, followed by an enterokinase cleavage site
   1024..1533    +  CDS            avrBs3 (fragment): AVRB3_XANEU - Experimental evidence at protein level: Swiss-Prot protein existence level 1. Avirulence protein. Acts as a transcription factor in C.annuum plants. In susceptible plants lacking the Bs3 resistance gene induces expression of a number of genes, including genes homologous to a family of auxin-induced genes, alpha-expansin genes, pectate lyase, anthocyanidin glucoside rhamnosyl transferase and at least one transcription factor, UPA20. Their expression leads to plant hypertrophy in mesophyll cells, probably mainly mediated by UPA20 (PubMed:17962565). In resistant plants induces the h
   3124..3330    +  CDS            pthXo1 (fragment): PTHX1_XANOP - Also known as tal2b. Experimental evidence at protein level: Swiss-Prot protein existence level 1. Avirulence protein. Acts as a transcription factor in rice, inducing expression of a number of host genes including SWEET11 (Os8N3, XA13, AC Q6YZF3) in susceptible plants with the Xa13 allele. Plants with the xa13 allele, which has an altered promoter, are resistant to bacterial blight caused by this bacterial strain and do not induce SWEET11. The xa13 allele elicits an atypical hypersensitive response (HR). PthXo1 binds SWEET11 promoter DNA in a sequence-specific manner. From Xanth
   3319..3906    +  CDS            FokI cleavage domain: nonspecific DNA cleavage domain of the FokI endonuclease (Li et al., 1992) must dimerize to be catalytically active
   3922..3963    +  CDS            V5 tag: epitope tag from simian virus 5
   4019..4243    +  polyA_signal   bGH poly(A) signal: bovine growth hormone polyadenylation signal
   4247..4268    +  promoter       SV40 promoter (fragment): SV40 enhancer and early promoter
   4289..4717    +  rep_origin     f1 ori (sequence partly withheld): f1 bacteriophage origin of replication; arrow indicates direction of (+) strand synthesis
   4731..5061    +  promoter       SV40 promoter: SV40 enhancer and early promoter
   5109..5156    +  promoter       EM7 promoter: synthetic bacterial promoter&nbsp
   5175..5573    +  CDS            BSD: blasticidin S deaminase; Aspergillus terreus BSD; confers resistance to blasticidin
   5574..5601    +  CDS            BleoR (fragment): antibiotic-binding protein; Sh ble from Streptoalloteichus hindustanus; confers resistance to bleomycin, phleomycin, and Zeocin™
   5611..5736    +  CDS            ble (fragment): BLE_KLEPN - Experimental evidence at protein level: Swiss-Prot protein existence level 1. Binding protein with a strong affinity to the bleomycin family of antibiotics. Binds to CL990; an antimitotic-antibiotic compound. From Klebsiella pneumoniae.
   5731..5852    +  polyA_signal   SV40 poly(A) signal: SV40 polyadenylation signal
   5925..5941    -  protein_bind   lac operator: The lac repressor binds to the lac operator to inhibit transcription in E. coli. This inhibition can be relieved by adding lactose or isopropyl-β-D-thiogalactopyranoside (IPTG). lac repressor encoded by lacI
   5949..5979    -  promoter       lac promoter: promoter for the E. coli lac operon
   5994..6015    -  protein_bind   CAP binding site: CAP binding activates transcription in the presence of cAMP. E. coli catabolite activator protein
   6028..6120    -  CDS            lacI (fragment): lac repressor; lacI; The lac repressor binds to the lac operator to inhibit transcription in E. coli. This inhibition can be relieved by adding lactose or isopropyl-β-D-thiogalactopyranoside (IPTG).
   6303..6891    -  rep_origin     ori: high-copy-number ColE1/pMB1/pBR322/pUC origin of replication
   7062..7922    -  CDS            AmpR: β-lactamase; bla; confers resistance to ampicillin, carbenicillin, and related antibiotics
   7923..8027    -  promoter       AmpR promoter: bla
