[The description below was written by a language model from this plasmid's Addgene catalogue record and pLannotate feature annotations shown in this document.]
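Description:
GDF2_R (TAL 3011) is a high-copy, ampicillin-selected plasmid built on the JDS 74 backbone that encodes one half of an engineered TALEN pair, by its name presumably the "right" monomer, directed against the zebrafish gdf2 (bmp9) gene. It is propagated in E. coli through a ColE1/pUC-type origin and the β-lactamase marker. An f1 origin is also present. A second cassette places the blasticidin S deaminase gene under tandem SV40 early and EM7 promoters with an SV40 polyadenylation signal, which would allow blasticidin selection in mammalian cells or bacteria. Short bleomycin-resistance fragments annotated next to it appear to be backbone remnants.

The nuclease open reading frame sits downstream of the CMV enhancer/promoter and a T7 promoter. The same plasmid can therefore drive expression in transfected mammalian cells or act as a template for in vitro transcription of mRNA, the usual route for delivery into zebrafish embryos. The coding region begins with an N-terminal 3xFLAG tag, followed by sequence matching the N-terminal portion of Xanthomonas TAL effectors. The custom repeat array that specifies the gdf2 target half-site presumably occupies the unannotated stretch that comes next. A TAL effector C-terminal fragment follows and is fused to the wild-type FokI cleavage domain. A V5 tag is annotated just after FokI, though the record does not indicate whether it is in frame and translated, and the unit ends with the bGH polyadenylation signal. Because FokI must dimerize to cut, this construct is meant to be used with a partner TALEN that binds the opposite strand. The resulting double-strand break is repaired imprecisely, which disrupts the gene. The associated work used such pairs for targeted gene disruption in somatic zebrafish cells.
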