Addgene plasmid #36003: GDF2_R (TAL 3011)
Depositing lab: Keith Joung. Depositing organization: Massachusetts General Hospital. Publication: Targeted gene disruption in somatic zebrafish cells using engineered TALENs. Sander JD, Cade L, Khayter C, Reyon D, Peterson RT, Joung JK, Yeh JR. Nat Biotechnol. 2011 Aug 5;29(8):697-8. doi: 10.1038/nbt.1934. PubMed 21822241.
Backbone
  Vector backbone: JDS 74
  Vector type: Mammalian Expression ; T7
Growth in bacteria
  Bacterial resistance: Ampicillin, 100 μg/mL
  Growth temperature: 37°C
  Growth strain: XL1 Blue
  Copy number: High Copy
Gene/Insert
  Gene/Insert name: TAL array targeting GDF2 (alt name: GDF2)
  Species: D. rerio (zebrafish)
  Entrez Gene: gdf2 (a.k.a. bmp9)
  Tag / fusion protein: 3X Flag (N terminal on backbone); WT FOKI (C terminal on backbone)
  Cloning method: Restriction Enzyme; 5′ cloning site NA (unknown if destroyed); 3′ cloning site NA (unknown if destroyed)
  Sequencing primers: 5′ CMV-f; 3′ BGH rev
Terms and licenses: Academic/Nonprofit Terms; Industry Terms: Not Available to Industry
How to cite: GDF2_R (TAL 3011) was a gift from Keith Joung (Addgene plasmid # 36003 ; http://n2t.net/addgene:36003 ; RRID:Addgene_36003)
