>Addgene plasmid #36003 | GDF2_R (TAL 3011) | addgene partial sequence | sequence record 45328 | CMV-F 5'-CGCAAATGGGCGGTAGGCGTG-3'
ACTAGAGAACCCACTGCTTACTGGCTTATCGAAATTAATACGACTCACTATAGGGAGACCCAAGCTGGCT
AGCACCATGGACTACAAAGACCATGACGGTGATTATAAAGATCATGACATCGATTACAAGGATGACGATG
ACAAGATGGCCCCCAAGAAGAAGAGGAAGGTGGGCATTCACCGCGGGGTACCTATGGTGGACTTGAGGAC
ACTCGGTTATTCGCAACAGCAACAGGAGAAAATCAAGCCTAAGGTCAGGAGCACCGTCGCGCAACACCAC
GAGGCGCTTGTGGGGCATGGCTTCACTCATGCGCATATTGTCGCGCTTTCACAGCACCCTGCGGCGCTTG
GGACGGTGGCTGTCAAATACCAAGATATGATTGCGGCCCTGCCCGAAGCCACGCACGAGGCAATTGTAGG
GGTCGGTAAACAGTGGTCGGGAGCGCGAGCACTTGAGGCGCTGCTGACTGTGGCGGGTGAGCTTAGGGGG
CCTCCGCTCCAGCTCGACACCGGGCAGCTGCTGAAGATCGCGAAGAGAGGGGGAGTAACAGCGGTAGAGG
CAGTGCACGCCTGGCGCAATGCGCTCACCGGGGCCCCCTTGAACCTGACCCCAGACCAGGTAGTCGCAAT
CGCGTCACATGACGGGGGAAAGCAAGCCCTGGAAACCGTGCAAAGGTTGTTGCCGGTCCTTTGTCAAGAC
CACGGCCTTACACCGGAGCAAGTCGTGGCCATTGCATCCCACGACGGTGGCAAACAGGCTCTTGAGACGG
TTCAGAGACTTCTCCCAGTTCTCTGTCAAGCCCACGGGCTGACTCCCGATCAAGTTGTAGCGATTGCGTC
CAACGGTGGA
