>Addgene plasmid #36003 | GDF2_R (TAL 3011) | addgene partial sequence | sequence record 46225 | BGH-rev 5'-TAGAAGGCACAGTCGAGG-3'
GGTGATGATGACCGGTACGCGTAGAATCGAGACCGAGGAGAGGGTTAGGGATAGGCTTACCTTCGAAGGG
CCCTTAAAAGTTTATCTCGCCGTTATTAAATTTCCGTCTGACTTCCTCTAAGGTTAATGTGCCGGCTTTA
ATCATTTCTCCACCAATTAAAAGCTCTTCTACACTAAGAACAGCTCCATTACAATTAGTGATATGATTTA
ATCGTGTAAGCTGAGCTTTGTAGTTTCCTTTAAAGTGACCACTCACAAATAAAAACTTAAATTCCGTTAC
AGAAGATGGATAGACTTTCCACCATTCATTAGGGTTGATATGTTTGTTTCGTGTTTGATTTTCTTCGACA
TATCGTTGCATTTCATCTGCTTGGCCAATTGGCAGATTATAACCTCCGCTATAAGCTTTAGTATCCACGA
TCACACCGTAATCAATAGGAGATCCGACAGTATAAATTGCTCCGTCCGGTTTCCTTGATCCACCCAAATG
TTTACCTCTATATCCATAAACTTTCATAAAAAATTCCATTACCTTCATTTCAAGAATTCTATCCTGAGTG
GAATTTCTGGCAATTTCAATTAATTCAATATATTCATGAGGCACATATTTCAATTTATGACGAAGTTCAG
ATTTCTTCTCCTCCAGTTCACTTTTGACTAGTTGGGATCCCGCGACTCGATGGGAAGTTCTCTCGGGAAT
CCGCCGGTTGGTTCTTTTGATCAATGCGGGAGCATGAGGCAGACCCTTTTTGACTGCATCGAGCGCGGGT
CGTCCACCAAGACATGCCAACGCCACCAGATGGTCATTCGTTAACGCAGCCAACGCGGGATCGGGCCTGG
ACAATTGGGCTACGATGGACTCCAAGGCTGGCCGTCCTCCCCCATTAGAAGCAATGGCGACCACCTGTTC
GGGTGTCAGTCCATGATCCTGGCACAGTACA
